>Addgene plasmid #241260 | Sc FLAG-rad30-pRS403/GAL | addgene full sequence | sequence record 482082 | Addgene NGS Result
TGGACCTGATTTTCGATATACTTCGTAGGATTTTGTTTTTAAAGATATAGATACTGTTCTTGGTATTACG
ATCTTGTTATACTCCTGTTCCAGATCCTGAATCCTGGACGTAAGCTCAGCGCAGAAGACCTCAAGCCAAG
AAATACAGTCCACGATGGAATTGCACGATTTTCCTCTAAGATTTTTGTTTGACATCATACTTTTTACAAC
AGGGCGAGAACTTAAGGGCAGACCGTACCGGCCTCTACTTAATTTAAACAACTTTTCTGCTAAATCTGCT
GTTTTCAAAGGGTCGATATTGCTGGTTGAGCGATCATAATCAGATTGCTTAACTTTAGCATCTAAAAATT
CCTTAAGCTGGCCAGCATTATCAGGCCACGTCTCTCTGATGTGTTTAATACTGTTTTCGTGGGGAAGATC
CAATACGTCAATTAGTTCTTTGCCAAGAACGCCGCCTAAGGTCCAGAATGATGTAATTTCAAACTTTCCG
CAATCTAAAAAATCTAATAAACAATCATTTTTCACAATTGTTTGGGCATCAGGTTTTTTGTAATTAGAAG
CCAACTTGCAAACATTTTTGGTGCTAGACAAACCACACGAAGTAGTATAACCGAGAATATCTTTTATGCT
ATCTCTGATACCCTTGCATACCTGAGATCCTAGTGCAAGTATTACATCGTCCCAATCTGTGATCAGATCT
CTGCCCTCTGGATTGAAAACATCGCCTTCAAACTTCAGAGACTTTATCTTTTCGGGTATAAGAGGTAGAT
GGGAATTTATATCATAGTTGCCCCCTATAAAAGCCTCACGAATATTGCTTAATGCATCTTTCAGTTTCAA
GTCGCCTGTAAGCTCGTACTCATTATCAAACATTAGCATATTGAAACAAATCCGGCCCAAATCAAGAAAT
ACTTCATCAATACTCGCCCTTTCGACTAGATCACATGCGCTTTTGAAAATCTTCAGCGCCTTGCGACTTT
CCCTCCTATATGGTTCCAGTGATACTTTATGATCTTCCACACTTATCTGCTTTGCAGGATCCTGCACCCA
AGATCCACATCCATCATGATATTGCCAAAAATCTTCTCCCTTTTTAAAAACGGCTGTATGGATCGGTATG
AGGTTACTACATTTTTTTAGTGCTTCCTGAATCGTATCCATCCTTGATATACCATACTTTCTTGCTGCAT
AAGAGACTGCAATAATGGAATTCCACTGAACGCAGACTACCGGATCTTCTTTGCTTAAGCCACATCGCAT
CTGCTCAACCTGTGCAAAAAAGGCATTCATATCTATGTGGGCGATACATGCTAAGGAGGACTCGTATGCT
TTACTGGGGGAACCAAGCTGAATCAACTCCTTCCAAGTAAATTTTGACATATGACTAGTGGATCGCTTGT
CATCGTCATCCTTGTAGTCGATGTCATGATCTTTATAATCACCGTCATGGTCTTTGTAGTCCATGGATCC
GGGGTTTTTTCTCCTTGACGTTAAAGTATAGAGGTATATTAACAATTTTTTGTTGATACTTTTATTACAT
TTGAATAAGAAGTAATACAAACCGAAAATGTTGAAAGTATTAGTTAAAGTGGTTATGCAGTTTTTGCATT
TATATATCTGTTAATAGATCAAAAATCATCGCTTCGCTGATTAATTACCCCAGAAATAAGGCTAAAAAAC
TAATCGCATTATCATCCTATGGTTGTTAATTTGATTCGTTCATTTGAAGGTTTGTGGGGCCAGGTTACTG
CCAATTTTTCCTCTTCATAACCATAAAAGCTAGTATTGTAGAATCTTTATTGTTCGGAGCAGTGCGGCGC
GAGGCACATCTGCGTTTCAGGAACGCGACCGGTGAAGACGAGGACGCACGGAGGAGAGTCTTCCTTCGGA
GGGCTGTCACCCGCTCGGCGGCTTCTAATCCGTACTTCAATATAGCAATGAGCAGTTAAGCGTATTACTG
AAAGTTCCAAAGAGAAGGTTTTTTTAGGCTAAGATAATGGGGCTCTTTACATTTCCACAACATATAAGTA
AGATTAGATATGGATATGTATATGGATATGTATATGGTGGTAATGCCATGTAATATGATTATTAAACTTC
TTTGCGTCCATCCAAAAAAAAAGTAAGAATTTTTGAAAATTCAAGGAATTCGATATCAAGCTTATCGATA
CCGTCGACCTCGAGGGGGGGCCCGGTACCCAATTCGCCCTATAGTGAGTCGTATTACGCGCGCTCACTGG
CCGTCGTTTTACAACGTCGTGACTGGGAAAACCCTGGCGTTACCCAACTTAATCGCCTTGCAGCACATCC
CCCTTTCGCCAGCTGGCGTAATAGCGAAGAGGCCCGCACCGATCGCCCTTCCCAACAGTTGCGCAGCCTG
AATGGCGAATGG
[124 nt withheld, positions 2393-2516]
C
[91 nt withheld, positions 2518-2608]
A
[49 nt withheld, positions 2610-2658]
CCTTTGACGTTGGAGTCCACGTTCTTT
[37 nt withheld, positions 2686-2722]
ACCCTATCTCGGTCTATTCTTTTGATTTATAAGGGATTTTGCCGATTTCGGCCTATTGGTTAAAAAATGA
GCTGATTTAACAAAAATTTAACGCGAATTTTAACAAAATATTAACGCTTACAATTTCCTGATGCGGTATT
TTCTCCTTACGCATCTGTGCGGTATTTCACACCGCATAGATCCGTCGAGTTCAAGAGAAAAAAAAAGAAA
AAGCAAAAAGAAAAAAGGAAAGCGCGCCTCGTTCAGAATGACACGTATAGAATGATGCATTACCTTGTCA
TCTTCAGTATCATACTGTTCGTATACATACTTACTGACATTCATAGGTATACATATATACACATGTATAT
ATATCGTATGCTGCAGCTTTAAATAATCGGTGTCACTACATAAGAACACCTTTGGTGGAGGGAACATCGT
TGGTACCATTGGGCGAGGTGGCTTCTCTTATGGCAACCGCAAGAGCCTTGAACGCACTCTCACTACGGTG
ATGATCATTCTTGCCTCGCAGACAATCAACGTGGAGGGTAATTCTGCTAGCCTCTGCAAAGCTTTCAAGA
AAATGCGGGATCATCTCGCAAGAGAGATCTCCTACTTTCTCCCTTTGCAAACCAAGTTCGACAACTGCGT
ACGGCCTGTTCGAAAGATCTACCACCGCTCTGGAAAGTGCCTCATCCAAAGGCGCAAATCCTGATCCAAA
CCTTTTTACTCCACGCACGGCCCCTAGGGCCTCTTTAAAAGCTTGACCGAGAGCAATCCCGCAGTCTTCA
GTGGTGTGATGGTCGTCTATGTGTAAGTCACCAATGCACTCAACGATTAGCGACCAGCCGGAATGCTTGG
CCAGAGCATGTATCATATGGTCCAGAAACCCTATACCTGTGTGGACGTTAATCACTTGCGATTGTGTGGC
CTGTTCTGCTACTGCTTCTGCCTCTTTTTCTGGGAAGATCGAGTGCTCTATCGCTAGGGGACCACCCTTT
AAAGAGATCGCAATCTGAATCTTGGTTTCATTTGTAATACGCTTTACTAGGGCTTTCTGCTCTGTCATCT
TTGCCTTCGTTTATCTTGCCTGCTCATTTTTTAGTATATTCTTCGAAGAAATCACATTACTTTATATAAT
GTATAATTCATTATGTGATAATGCCAATCGCTAAGAAAAAAAAAGAGTCATCCGCTAGGTGGAAAAAAAA
AAATGAAAATCATTACCGAGGCATAAAAAAATATAGAGTGTACTAGAGGAGGCCAAGAGTAATAGAAAAA
GAAAATTGCGGGAAAGGACTGTGTTATGACTTCCCTGACTAATGCCGTGTTCAAACGATACCTGGCAGTG
ACTCCTAGCGCTCACCAAGCTCTTAAAACGGGAATTTATGGTGCACTCTCAGTACAATCTGCTCTGATGC
CGCATAGTTAAGCCAGCCCCGACACCCGCCAACACCCGCTGACGCGCCCTGACGGGCTTGTCTGCTCCCG
GCATCCGCTTACAGACAAGCTGTGACCGTCTCCGGGAGCTGCATGTGTCAGAGGTTTTCACCGTCATCAC
CGAAACGCGCGAGACGAAAGGGCCTCGTGATACGCCTATTTTTATAGGTTAATGTCATGATAATAATGGT
TTCTTAGACGTCAGGTGGCACTTTTCGGGGAAATGTGCGCGGAACCCCTATTTGTTTATTTTTCTAAATA
CATTCAAATATGTATCCGCTCATGAGACAATAACCCTGATAAATGCTTCAATAATATTGAAAAAGGAAGA
GTATGAGTATTCAACATTTCCGTGTCGCCCTTATTCCCTTTTTTGCGGCATTTTGCCTTCCTGTTTTTGC
TCACCCAGAAACGCTGGTGAAAGTAAAAGATGCTGAAGATCAGTTGGGTGCACGAGTGGGTTACATCGAA
CTGGATCTCAACAGCGGTAAGATCCTTGAGAGTTTTCGCCCCGAAGAACGTTTTCCAATGATGAGCACTT
TTAAAGTTCTGCTATGTGGCGCGGTATTATCCCGTATTGACGCCGGGCAAGAGCAACTCGGTCGCCGCAT
ACACTATTCTCAGAATGACTTGGTTGAGTACTCACCAGTCACAGAAAAGCATCTTACGGATGGCATGACA
GTAAGAGAATTATGCAGTGCTGCCATAACCATGAGTGATAACACTGCGGCCAACTTACTTCTGACAACGA
TCGGAGGACCGAAGGAGCTAACCGCTTTTTTGCACAACATGGGGGATCATGTAACTCGCCTTGATCGTTG
GGAACCGGAGCTGAATGAAGCCATACCAAACGACGAGCGTGACACCACGATGCCTGTAGCAATGGCAACA
ACGTTGCGCAAACTATTAACTGGCGAACTACTTACTCTAGCTTCCCGGCAACAATTAATAGACTGGATGG
AGGCGGATAAAGTTGCAGGACCACTTCTGCGCTCGGCCCTTCCGGCTGGCTGGTTTATTGCTGATAAATC
TGGAGCCGGTGAGCGTGGGTCTCGCGGTATCATTGCAGCACTGGGGCCAGATGGTAAGCCCTCCCGTATC
GTAGTTATCTACACGACGGGGAGTCAGGCAACTATGGATGAACGAAATAGACAGATCGCTGAGATAGGTG
CCTCACTGATTAAGCATTGGTAACTGTCAGACCAAGTTTACTCATATATACTTTAGATTGATTTAAAACT
TCATTTTTAATTTAAAAGGATCTAGGTGAAGATCCTTTTTGATAATCTCATGACCAAAATCCCTTAACGT
GAGTTTTCGTTCCACTGAGCGTCAGACCCCGTAGAAAAGATCAAAGGATCTTCTTGAGATCCTTTTTTTC
TGCGCGTAATCTGCTGCTTGCAAACAAAAAAACCACCGCTACCAGCGGTGGTTTGTTTGCCGGATCAAGA
GCTACCAACTCTTTTTCCGAAGGTAACTGGCTTCAGCAGAGCGCAGATACCAAATACTGTTCTTCTAGTG
TAGCCGTAGTTAGGCCACCACTTCAAGAACTCTGTAGCACCGCCTACATACCTCGCTCTGCTAATCCTGT
TACCAGTGGCTGCTGCCAGTGGCGATAAGTCGTGTCTTACCGGGTTGGACTCAAGACGATAGTTACCGGA
TAAGGCGCAGCGGTCGGGCTGAACGGGGGGTTCGTGCACACAGCCCAGCTTGGAGCGAACGACCTACACC
GAACTGAGATACCTACAGCGTGAGCTATGAGAAAGCGCCACGCTTCCCGAAGGGAGAAAGGCGGACAGGT
ATCCGGTAAGCGGCAGGGTCGGAACAGGAGAGCGCACGAGGGAGCTTCCAGGGGGAAACGCCTGGTATCT
TTATAGTCCTGTCGGGTTTCGCCACCTCTGACTTGAGCGTCGATTTTTGTGATGCTCGTCAGGGGGGCGG
AGCCTATGGAAAAACGCCAGCAACGCGGCCTTTTTACGGTTCCTGGCCTTTTGCTGGCCTTTTGCTCACA
TGTTCTTTCCTGCGTTATCCCCTGATTCTGTGGATAACCGTATTACCGCCTTTGAGTGAGCTGATACCGC
TCGCCGCAGCCGAACGACCGAGCGCAGCGAGTCAGTGAGCGAGGAAGCGGAAGAGCGCCCAATACGCAAA
CCGCCTCTCCCCGCGCGTTGGCCGATTCATTAATGCAGCTGGCACGACAGGTTTCCCGACTGGAAAGCGG
GCAGTGAGCGCAACGCAATTAATGTGAGTTAGCTCACTCATTAGGCACCCCAGGCTTTACACTTTATGCT
TCCGGCTCGTATGTTGTGTGGAATTGTGAGCGGATAACAATTTCACACAGGAAACAGCTATGACCATGAT
TACGCCAAGCGCGCAATTAACCCTCACTAAAGGGAACAAAAGCTGGAGCTCCACCGCGGTGGCGGCCGCT
CAGCAGATCCTTATAACAATCCACTCAAGGTCAGCTTCTCCAGGAATGGTGAAAGATCTTCACGACGTAT
TTCAATTATGGAACTTTCAAAATTATCTATTCTCACTTTAGCATCCGTTTCTGCAGTTATTTGTTGAAAC
GCCATGCTGAAATTATTCAAAATAGGTTTTTTTGTGTGTATCGTGTCTAGTCCGCGAGGATACCTAGGTG
TTAACCCAGCAACCAAGTAAGTGTCCGTATTTTCATCTATGCTGGCAAGCACCATGGGCAACAATTGCTT
GTCTTCAGATTCCGCACAGCATTCTATGAGCCAATTTCCTAATCTTAATAACGTCAATGGGTTTCTGTAC
AAGTCTAAATCGGGTCCGTCTTGTAAGACGCATAATCTATAAATTCTTAAATGCTTGATTAATTTCTTCT
CCAATATAGCAACCCCGGTATTAAAAATTGCTCTCTGTAAGTCTTGTGCTAGTTGAATGCCACGGTTTAA
TAGTTCCACCTTTCTGTCATCTAGAGCATCCCAACTGAGCCAAAAATTCGAAACCCATCTTTTTCTCAAA
TTCGTCAATTTTTGAGCGCTGTTATCTTCTTCTTCCTCTCCATCTGTATCGTCATTATTGTCATTATTTA
TTTTCACACTATCCTTATCAGTTGAATTACCTACTTCCAAAAGAGCTGTTAGTGCTTCGACAAATTCACT
GGCACTTATGGACCCACGATATCCAAGAGTTCTAACAAACCCATCTCTAATTATATCTTGCAACCCATAA
CGATCCAAATTTTTGTCAAATATTATCCCAAGTTCTCTCTTAATAGAATGATCCATGTATAACCATGTTT
CTTGTGCAGTACTTAATGGTATACCCATTCTAGCAAACATCTTATGCAATCTCTTTTTCCCATTTTCATT
CCATAGGGATAGTTTGGCATTGACATAGTTAGAATAATAAAAACTGTCGTACAATGAAGAATGCCTCAGT
AAGAAAAGGTAGTAATCCGGTTGGATGTTTAACGTCAATGTATCAGGGGTCTTTACTGAGTTTCTACTGC
TTGGTGTGAGACGCTTCACTTCATCTTGCAATAAGGGGTATAATCGATTGTAAACTTGAGCATATGCTGA
AGCCATATAATTGTCTATTTGGAATAGGTCATTTTTTTCTTGTAAAAAATGATAAGATGTTTTTGGAAGA
TGTAACTTGTTTCTTCTGAGGTGTGGCAGTATGTTGTGAGTTTGGTCTTTTCCGTGAAAACAACAATCTT
TTTTCCCCGAAAGAAAGGTTTTTGGATGATTCTTCAGCACCATTTAAGCCTTCCGACAGTTTCAATGCTA
AATGATAGTCTGCGTGCTCTTGAAGAGCCTTCTGGTCTGTAAAAGTCACCTGGTATTTACAACATTCCAA
CTTCGGAGTTTTCTCGTCAGCTTTCGAGCTGGTAGTTTTTTCCTCATCTTCCTTGCCTGCTGAGCTTTTG
AAAGTATGGACCTGATTGCCAAACATATCTACAACAGTTTTTTGTAAATCTATAATATCGAAATTAGTAA
TTGTCATACTTAGTTTTGTTAAAGGGTAATAACTTTTGTTCTTTCCTTTAATATCAAGGTCCGTGACAAA
TTTTATGCCTACTTTTAGGAGTTCGTGACTCTGGAAATTGATGCCCTTGTACGCAAC
Features (pLannotate 1.2.2; 23 found; start..end, strand, type, name):
   1396..1461    -  CDS            3xFLAG: three tandem FLAG® epitope tags, followed by an enterokinase cleavage site
   1474..2138    -  promoter       GAL1,10 promoter: GAL1 and GAL10 genes of S. cerevisiae; divergent inducible promoter, regulated by Gal4
   2144..2199    +  misc_feature   MCS (fragment): pBluescript multiple cloning site
   2208..2226    -  promoter       T7 promoter: promoter for bacteriophage T7 RNA polymerase
   2234..2389    +  CDS            lacZα (fragment): LacZα fragment of β-galactosidase; lacZ fragment
   2393..2821    +  rep_origin     f1 ori (sequence partly withheld): f1 bacteriophage origin of replication; arrow indicates direction of (+) strand synthesis
   2849..2900    -  misc_feature   bom (fragment): basis of mobility region from pBR322
   3108..3770    -  CDS            HIS3: imidazoleglycerol-phosphate dehydratase, required for histidine biosynthesis; S. cerevisiae HIS3; yeast auxotrophic marker
   3771..3958    -  promoter       HIS3 promoter: S. cerevisiae HIS3
   4008..4088    +  CDS            MRM1 (fragment): MRM1_YEAST - Also known as PET56 From Saccharomyces cerevisiae (strain ATCC 204508 / S288c) (Baker's yeast).
   4089..4138    -  misc_feature   bom (fragment): basis of mobility region from pBR322
   4240..4275    -  CDS            rop (fragment): Rop protein, which maintains plasmids at low copy number; rop
   4370..4474    +  promoter       AmpR promoter: bla
   4475..5335    +  CDS            AmpR: β-lactamase; bla; confers resistance to ampicillin, carbenicillin, and related antibiotics
   5506..6094    +  rep_origin     ori: high-copy-number ColE1/pMB1/pBR322/pUC origin of replication
   6277..6369    +  CDS            lacI (fragment): lac repressor; lacI; The lac repressor binds to the lac operator to inhibit transcription in E. coli. This inhibition can be relieved by adding lactose or isopropyl-β-D-thiogalactopyranoside (IPTG).
   6382..6403    +  protein_bind   CAP binding site: CAP binding activates transcription in the presence of cAMP. E. coli catabolite activator protein
   6418..6448    +  promoter       lac promoter: promoter for the E. coli lac operon
   6456..6472    +  protein_bind   lac operator: The lac repressor binds to the lac operator to inhibit transcription in E. coli. This inhibition can be relieved by adding lactose or isopropyl-β-D-thiogalactopyranoside (IPTG). lac repressor encoded by lacI
   6517..6535    +  promoter       T3 promoter: promoter for bacteriophage T3 RNA polymerase
   6548..6573    +  misc_feature   MCS (fragment): pBluescript multiple cloning site
   6586..7689    -  CDS            CDC45 (fragment): CDC45_YEAST - Also known as SLD4. Experimental evidence at protein level: Swiss-Prot protein existence level 1. Required for initiation of chromosomal DNA replication. Acts at the origin of replication. Also has a role in minichromosome maintenance. From Saccharomyces cerevisiae (strain ATCC 204508 / S288c) (Baker's yeast).
   7724..1380    -  CDS            RAD30 (across the origin): POLH_YEAST - Also known as DBH1. Experimental evidence at protein level: Swiss-Prot protein existence level 1. DNA polymerase specifically involved in DNA repair. Plays an important role in translesion synthesis, where the normal high fidelity DNA polymerases cannot proceed and DNA synthesis stalls. Plays an important role in the repair of UV-induced pyrimidine dimers. Depending on the context, it inserts the correct base, but causes frequent base transitions and transversions. Efficiently incorporates nucleotides opposite to other UV or oxidative DNA damages like O(6)-methylguanine, 7,8-dihyd
