[The description below was written by a language model from this plasmid's Addgene catalogue record and pLannotate feature annotations shown in this document.]
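Description:
Sc FLAG-rad30-pRS403/GAL is a yeast integrating expression plasmid of 8,239 nt, built on pRS403/GAL, a pRS403 derivative carrying a galactose-inducible promoter. It is designed to over-express the Saccharomyces cerevisiae translesion DNA polymerase eta (RAD30, also known as DBH1). In E. coli it is maintained at high copy through a ColE1/pUC-type origin and selected with ampicillin via the bla gene. An f1 origin and pBluescript-derived remnants (lacZα fragment, lac promoter/operator, T3 and T7 promoters, MCS fragments) are also present. No yeast replication origin or centromere is annotated, consistent with the stated integrated use. The HIS3 gene with its own promoter serves as the auxotrophic marker for selecting integrants in a his3 host, and presumably also provides the homology for chromosomal insertion.

The payload lies on the minus strand. The divergent GAL1,10 promoter, regulated by Gal4, sits immediately upstream of a 3xFLAG coding segment with an enterokinase cleavage site, followed by the RAD30 open reading frame, which spans the numbering origin of the sequence. This arrangement yields an N-terminally 3xFLAG-tagged Pol eta whose expression is switched on by galactose. The tag allows immunodetection and anti-FLAG affinity purification. The other face of the bidirectional promoter adjoins only an MCS fragment, so no second gene appears to be driven from it.

Directly downstream of RAD30, the annotation also reports a roughly 1.1 kb fragment of yeast CDC45 in the same orientation. The catalogue entry does not mention it. It may be a leftover from an earlier construct in the same backbone, possibly supplying 3′ sequence, but the record does not explain it. No transcription terminator is annotated. The plasmid's stated use is over-production of Pol eta in yeast.
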