Addgene plasmid #241260: Sc FLAG-rad30-pRS403/GAL
Purpose: Over-express Sc FLAG-rad30 (Sc Pol eta) in yeast (integrated)
Depositing lab: Michael O'Donnell. Depositing organization: Rockefeller University.
Backbone
  Vector backbone: pRS403/GAL
  Vector type: Yeast Expression
Growth in bacteria
  Bacterial resistance: Ampicillin, 100 μg/mL
  Growth temperature: 37°C
  Growth strain: DH5alpha
  Copy number: High Copy
Gene/Insert
  Gene/Insert name: FLAG-rad30
  Species: S. cerevisiae (budding yeast)
  Entrez Gene: RAD30 (a.k.a. YDR419W, DBH1)
  Tag / fusion protein: 3X FLAG (N terminal on insert)
  Cloning method: Restriction Enzyme; 5′ cloning site Unknown (unknown if destroyed)
Terms and licenses: Academic/Nonprofit Terms; Industry Terms: Not Available to Industry
How to cite: Sc FLAG-rad30-pRS403/GAL was a gift from Michael O'Donnell (Addgene plasmid # 241260 ; http://n2t.net/addgene:241260 ; RRID:Addgene_241260)
